Addgene plasmid #216432: pPOM007_P5_ConR6
Purpose: Allows multigene assembly with MoClo golden gate cloning. Part type 5 following the YeastToolkit MoClo grammar. Right connector.
Depositing lab: Tomáš Pluskal. Depositing organization: Institute of Organic Chemistry and Biochemistry, Academy of Sciences of the Czech Republic. Publication: POMBOX: A Fission Yeast Cloning Toolkit for Molecular and Synthetic Biology. Hebra T, Smrckova H, Elkatmis B, Prevorovsky M, Pluskal T. ACS Synth Biol. 2023 Nov 22. doi: 10.1021/acssynbio.3c00529. PubMed 37991801.
Backbone
  Vector backbone: pYTK001
  Vector type: Synthetic Biology
Growth in bacteria
  Bacterial resistance: Chloramphenicol, 25 μg/mL
  Growth temperature: 37°C
  Growth strain: DH5alpha
  Copy number: High Copy
Gene/Insert
  Gene/Insert name: Connector R6
  Species: Synthetic
  Insert size (bp): 173
  Cloning method: Golden Gate
Terms and licenses: Academic/Nonprofit Terms; Industry Terms: Not Available to Industry
How to cite: pPOM007_P5_ConR6 was a gift from Tomáš Pluskal (Addgene plasmid # 216432 ; http://n2t.net/addgene:216432 ; RRID:Addgene_216432)
