[The description below was written by a language model from this plasmid's Addgene catalogue record and pLannotate feature annotations shown in this document.]
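Description:
pPOM007_P5_ConR6 is a small (about 1.8 kb) synthetic-biology part plasmid from the POMBOX fission yeast cloning toolkit, built in the pYTK001 part-entry backbone of the Yeast Toolkit MoClo system. It is an E. coli storage vector rather than an expression construct. The feature table shows only bacterial maintenance elements: a high-copy ColE1/pUC-type origin of replication and a chloramphenicol acetyltransferase (cat) gene driven by its native promoter and followed by a minimal lambda t0 terminator, which provides chloramphenicol selection. No yeast origin, yeast marker, promoter or coding sequence for expression in yeast is annotated, as expected for a plasmid whose job is simply to hold a reusable part.

The payload is Connector R6, a 173 bp synthetic sequence inserted by Golden Gate cloning and classified as a type 5 part (right connector) in the YeastToolkit MoClo grammar. The automated annotation did not label the connector, so its internal composition is not detailed in the record; it presumably lies in the unannotated region outside the marker and origin. In this grammar, connectors flank each transcription unit during cassette assembly and define how individual cassettes are ordered and joined in a subsequent Golden Gate step. A right connector sits at the downstream end of a transcription unit and is normally paired with a matching left connector on the next unit. According to the record, the plasmid's purpose is to enable multigene assembly by MoClo Golden Gate cloning, here within a toolkit aimed at fission yeast molecular and synthetic biology.
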