Features (pLannotate 1.2.2; 4 found; start..end, strand, type, name):
     11..45      -  terminator     lambda t0 terminator: minimal transcription terminator from phage lambda (Scholtissek and Grosse, 1987)
    119..775     -  CDS            cat: CAT_ECOLX - Experimental evidence at protein level: Swiss-Prot protein existence level 1. This enzyme is an effector of chloramphenicol resistance in bacteria. From Escherichia coli. This protein is used as a marker in many commonly used cloning vectors, such as pACYC184.
    776..873     -  promoter       cat promoter: promoter of the E. coli cat gene encoding chloramphenicol acetyltransferase
    957..1545    +  rep_origin     ori: high-copy-number ColE1/pMB1/pBR322/pUC origin of replication
>Addgene plasmid #216432 | pPOM007_P5_ConR6 | addgene full sequence | sequence record 427375 | Addgene NGS Result
GACCAGACCAATAAAAAACGCCCGGCGGCAACCGAGCGTTCTGAACAAATCCAGATGGAGTTCTGAGGTC
ATTACTGGATCTATCAACAGGAGTCCAAGCGAGCTCGATATCAAATTACGCCCCGCCCTGCCACTCATCG
CAGTACTGTTGTAATTCATTAAGCATTCTGCCGACATGGAAGCCATCACAAACGGCATGATGAACCTGAA
TCGCCAGCGGCATCAGCACCTTGTCGCCTTGCGTATAATATTTGCCCATGGTGAAAACGGGGGCGAAGAA
GTTGTCCATATTGGCCACGTTTAAATCAAAACTGGTGAAACTCACCCAGGGATTGGCTGAAACGAAAAAC
ATATTCTCAATAAACCCTTTAGGGAAATAGGCCAGGTTTTCACCGTAACACGCCACATCTTGCGAATATA
TGTGTAGAAACTGCCGGAAATCGTCGTGGTATTCACTCCAGAGCGATGAAAACGTTTCAGTTTGCTCATG
GAAAACGGTGTAACAAGGGTGAACACTATCCCATATCACCAGCTCACCGTCTTTCATTGCCATACGAAAT
TCCGGATGAGCATTCATCAGGCGGGCAAGAATGTGAATAAAGGCCGGATAAAACTTGTGCTTATTTTTCT
TTACGGTCTTTAAAAAGGCCGTAATATCCAGCTGAACGGTCTGGTTATAGGTACATTGAGCAACTGACTG
AAATGCCTCAAAATGTTCTTTACGATGCCATTGGGATATATCAACGGTGGTATATCCAGTGATTTTTTTC
TCCATTTTAGCTTCCTTAGCTCCTGAAAATCTCGATAACTCAAAAAATACGCCCGGTAGTGATCTTATTT
CATTATGGTGAAAGTTGGAACCTCTTACGTGCCCGATCAATCATGACCAAAATCCCTTAACGTGAGTTTT
CGTTCCACTGAGCGTCAGACCCCGTAGAAAAGATCAAAGGATCTTCTTGAGATCCTTTTTTTCTGCGCGT
AATCTGCTGCTTGCAAACAAAAAAACCACCGCTACCAGCGGTGGTTTGTTTGCCGGATCAAGAGCTACCA
ACTCTTTTTCCGAAGGTAACTGGCTTCAGCAGAGCGCAGATACCAAATACTGTTCTTCTAGTGTAGCCGT
AGTTAGGCCACCACTTCAAGAACTCTGTAGCACCGCCTACATACCTCGCTCTGCTAATCCTGTTACCAGT
GGCTGCTGCCAGTGGCGATAAGTCGTGTCTTACCGGGTTGGACTCAAGACGATAGTTACCGGATAAGGCG
CAGCGGTCGGGCTGAACGGGGGGTTCGTGCACACAGCCCAGCTTGGAGCGAACGACCTACACCGAACTGA
GATACCTACAGCGTGAGCTATGAGAAAGCGCCACGCTTCCCGAAGGGAGAAAGGCGGACAGGTATCCGGT
AAGCGGCAGGGTCGGAACAGGAGAGCGCACGAGGGAGCTTCCAGGGGGAAACGCCTGGTATCTTTATAGT
CCTGTCGGGTTTCGCCACCTCTGACTTGAGCGTCGATTTTTGTGATGCTCGTCAGGGGGGCGGAGCCTAT
GGAAAAACGCCAGCAACGCGGCCTTTTTACGGTTCCTGGCCTTTTGCTGGCCTTTTGCTCACATGTTCTT
TCCTGCGTTATCCCCTGATTCTGTGGATAACCGTAGTCGGTCTCAGCTGAGTCTGAGACGGCACACGACC
GAACCTCTCCATACTGAGCACGGGTGCGAGTACTAATCCACCGCTCGGCGTTGCTCATTAGGTACCGGGT
ATCATCTCTACTATTGGTACTTAGTCCCGCAGCCTAAGATACGATTGCACGTGCGTGTTGTGTACTAGTG
CACTGCAGTACATGA
